Addgene plasmid #122333: px335-sgRNA-EF(Cas9n)-Dnmt3b-R
Purpose: Expresses sgRNA targeting mouse Dnmt3b and Cas9 nickase in mammalian cells
Depositing lab: Hiroshi Ochiai. Publication: Genome-wide kinetic properties of transcriptional bursting in mouse embryonic stem cells. Ochiai H, Hayashi T, Umeda M, Yoshimura M, Harada A, Shimizu Y, Nakano K, Saitoh N, Liu Z, Yamamoto T, Okamura T, Ohkawa Y, Kimura H, Nikaido I. Sci Adv. 2020 Jun 17;6(25):eaaz6699. doi: 10.1126/sciadv.aaz6699. eCollection 2020 Jun. PubMed 32596448.
Backbone
  Vector backbone: px335
  Backbone size w/o insert (bp): 8427
  Total vector size (bp): 8447
  Modifications to backbone: We applied an optimized sgRNA design (sgRNA(F+E)) (Chen et al., Cell, 2013)
  Vector type: Mammalian Expression
Growth in bacteria
  Bacterial resistance: Ampicillin, 100 μg/mL
  Growth temperature: 37°C
  Growth strain: DH5alpha
  Copy number: High Copy
Gene/Insert
  Gene/Insert name: sgRNA for mouse Dnmt3b
  gRNA/shRNA sequence: GGCAAAGTAGTCCTTCAAGG
  Species: Synthetic
  Cloning method: Restriction Enzyme; 5′ cloning site BbsI (destroyed during cloning); 3′ cloning site BbsI (destroyed during cloning)
  Sequencing primers: 5′ LKO1_5_primer
Terms and licenses: Academic/Nonprofit Terms; Industry Terms: Not Available to Industry
How to cite: px335-sgRNA-EF(Cas9n)-Dnmt3b-R was a gift from Hiroshi Ochiai (Addgene plasmid # 122333 ; http://n2t.net/addgene:122333 ; RRID:Addgene_122333)
