[The description below was written by a language model from this plasmid's Addgene catalogue record and pLannotate feature annotations shown in this document.]
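Description:
px335-sgRNA-EF(Cas9n)-Dnmt3b-R is a mammalian expression plasmid built on the px335 backbone that delivers both components of a CRISPR nickase system from one roughly 8.4 kb vector. It is maintained in E. coli at high copy through a ColE1/pUC-type origin and selected with ampicillin via the bla gene. A filamentous phage (f1/M13) origin is also present, along with small remnants of pBR322 bom and rop sequences.

The first expression unit uses the human U6 RNA polymerase III promoter to transcribe a single guide RNA whose 20-nucleotide spacer, inserted between BbsI sites that were destroyed during cloning, targets mouse Dnmt3b. According to the record, the guide scaffold was changed to the optimized sgRNA(F+E) design. This probably explains why the annotation software recognises the Streptococcus pyogenes tracrRNA/scaffold region only as fragments. The second unit drives S. pyogenes Cas9 from a CMV enhancer, chicken β-actin promoter and hybrid intron, ending in a bovine growth hormone polyadenylation signal. The Cas9 coding region is annotated as two overlapping N- and C-terminal portions that together span a continuous open reading frame. A short match to an HA epitope lies just upstream. The nickase nature of the enzyme comes from the catalogue description and the plasmid name, since the feature tables do not mark the inactivating mutation. A single AAV2 inverted terminal repeat sits downstream of the poly(A) signal, which is not a complete AAV packaging arrangement.

The two sequence records (depositor and resequenced) differ by only two nucleotides in length and give essentially the same map. The "-R" suffix hints at use alongside a partner guide for paired nicking, but the record does not say so. The associated work concerns transcriptional bursting in mouse embryonic stem cells.
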