Features (pLannotate 1.2.2; 18 found; start..end, strand, type, name):
      1..241     +  promoter       U6 promoter: RNA polymerase III promoter for human U6 snRNA
    289..356     +  misc_RNA       tracrRNA (fragment): trans-activating CRISPR RNA for the Streptococcus pyogenes CRISPR/Cas9 system
    363..406     +  misc_RNA       gRNA scaffold (fragment): guide RNA scaffold for the Streptococcus pyogenes CRISPR/Cas9 system
    453..738     +  enhancer       CMV enhancer: human cytomegalovirus immediate early enhancer; contains an 18-bp deletion relative to the standard CMV enhancer
    740..1017    +  promoter       chicken β-actin promoter: No description available
   1018..1246    +  intron         hybrid intron: hybrid between chicken β-actin (CBA) and minute virus of mice (MMV) introns (Gray et al., 2011)
   1267..1294    +  CDS            3xHA (fragment): three tandem HA epitope tags
   1327..3042    +  CDS            Cas9(N): N-terminal portion of Streptococcus pyogenes Cas9 (Zetsche et al., 2015)
   2929..5427    +  CDS            Cas9(C): C-terminal portion of Streptococcus pyogenes Cas9 (Zetsche et al., 2015)
   5494..5605    +  polyA_signal   bGH poly(A) signal: bovine growth hormone polyadenylation signal
   5710..5850    +  repeat_region  AAV2 ITR: inverted terminal repeat of adeno-associated virus serotype 2 inverted
   5855..5906    -  misc_feature   bom (fragment): basis of mobility region from pBR322
   5925..6305    +  rep_origin     M13 ori (sequence partly withheld): M13 bacteriophage origin of replication; arrow indicates direction of (+) strand synthesis
   6381..6430    -  misc_feature   bom (fragment): basis of mobility region from pBR322
   6532..6567    -  CDS            rop (fragment): Rop protein, which maintains plasmids at low copy number; rop
   6662..6766    +  promoter       AmpR promoter: bla
   6767..7627    +  CDS            AmpR: β-lactamase; bla; confers resistance to ampicillin, carbenicillin, and related antibiotics
   7798..8386    +  rep_origin     ori: high-copy-number ColE1/pMB1/pBR322/pUC origin of replication
>Addgene plasmid #122333 | px335-sgRNA-EF(Cas9n)-Dnmt3b-R | depositor full sequence | sequence record 233484 | px335-sgRNA-EF(Cas9n)-Dnmt3b-R sequence 8447 bps
GAGGGCCTATTTCCCATGATTCCTTCATATTTGCATATACGATACAAGGCTGTTAGAGAGATAATTGGAA
TTAATTTGACTGTAAACACAAAGATATTAGTACAAAATACGTGACGTAGAAAGTAATAATTTCTTGGGTA
GTTTGCAGTTTTAAAATTATGTTTTAAAATGGACTATCATATGCTTACCGTAACTTGAAAGTATTTCGAT
TTCTTGGCTTTATATATCTTGTGGAAAGGACGAAACACCGGGCAAAGTAGTCCTTCAAGGGTTTAAGAGC
TATGCTGGAAACAGCATAGCAAGTTTAAATAAGGCTAGTCCGTTATCAACTTGAAAAAGTGGCACCGAGT
CGGTGCTTTTTTGTTTTAGAGCTAGAAATAGCAAGTTAAAATAAGGCTAGTCCGTTTTTAGCGCGTGCGC
CAATTCTGCAGACAAATGGCTCTAGAGGTACCCGTTACATAACTTACGGTAAATGGCCCGCCTGGCTGAC
CGCCCAACGACCCCCGCCCATTGACGTCAATAGTAACGCCAATAGGGACTTTCCATTGACGTCAATGGGT
GGAGTATTTACGGTAAACTGCCCACTTGGCAGTACATCAAGTGTATCATATGCCAAGTACGCCCCCTATT
GACGTCAATGACGGTAAATGGCCCGCCTGGCATTGTGCCCAGTACATGACCTTATGGGACTTTCCTACTT
GGCAGTACATCTACGTATTAGTCATCGCTATTACCATGGTCGAGGTGAGCCCCACGTTCTGCTTCACTCT
CCCCATCTCCCCCCCCTCCCCACCCCCAATTTTGTATTTATTTATTTTTTAATTATTTTGTGCAGCGATG
GGGGCGGGGGGGGGGGGGGGGCGCGCGCCAGGCGGGGCGGGGCGGGGCGAGGGGCGGGGCGGGGCGAGGC
GGAGAGGTGCGGCGGCAGCCAATCAGAGCGGCGCGCTCCGAAAGTTTCCTTTTATGGCGAGGCGGCGGCG
GCGGCGGCCCTATAAAAAGCGAAGCGCGCGGCGGGCGGGAGTCGCTGCGACGCTGCCTTCGCCCCGTGCC
CCGCTCCGCCGCCGCCTCGCGCCGCCCGCCCCGGCTCTGACTGACCGCGTTACTCCCACAGGTGAGCGGG
CGGGACGGCCCTTCTCCTCCGGGCTGTAATTAGCTGAGCAAGAGGTAAGGGTTTAAGGGATGGTTGGTTG
GTGGGGTATTAATGTTTAATTACCTGGAGCACCTGCCTGAAATCACTTTTTTTCAGGTTGGACCGGTGCC
ACCATGTACCCATACGATGTTCCAGATTACGCTTCGCCGAAGAAAAAGCGCAAGGTCGAAGCGTCCGACA
AGAAGTACAGCATCGGCCTGGCCATCGGCACCAACTCTGTGGGCTGGGCCGTGATCACCGACGAGTACAA
GGTGCCCAGCAAGAAATTCAAGGTGCTGGGCAACACCGACCGGCACAGCATCAAGAAGAACCTGATCGGA
GCCCTGCTGTTCGACAGCGGCGAAACAGCCGAGGCCACCCGGCTGAAGAGAACCGCCAGAAGAAGATACA
CCAGACGGAAGAACCGGATCTGCTATCTGCAAGAGATCTTCAGCAACGAGATGGCCAAGGTGGACGACAG
CTTCTTCCACAGACTGGAAGAGTCCTTCCTGGTGGAAGAGGATAAGAAGCACGAGCGGCACCCCATCTTC
GGCAACATCGTGGACGAGGTGGCCTACCACGAGAAGTACCCCACCATCTACCACCTGAGAAAGAAACTGG
TGGACAGCACCGACAAGGCCGACCTGCGGCTGATCTATCTGGCCCTGGCCCACATGATCAAGTTCCGGGG
CCACTTCCTGATCGAGGGCGACCTGAACCCCGACAACAGCGACGTGGACAAGCTGTTCATCCAGCTGGTG
CAGACCTACAACCAGCTGTTCGAGGAAAACCCCATCAACGCCAGCGGCGTGGACGCCAAGGCCATCCTGT
CTGCCAGACTGAGCAAGAGCAGACGGCTGGAAAATCTGATCGCCCAGCTGCCCGGCGAGAAGAAGAATGG
CCTGTTCGGCAACCTGATTGCCCTGAGCCTGGGCCTGACCCCCAACTTCAAGAGCAACTTCGACCTGGCC
GAGGATGCCAAACTGCAGCTGAGCAAGGACACCTACGACGACGACCTGGACAACCTGCTGGCCCAGATCG
GCGACCAGTACGCCGACCTGTTTCTGGCCGCCAAGAACCTGTCCGACGCCATCCTGCTGAGCGACATCCT
GAGAGTGAACACCGAGATCACCAAGGCCCCCCTGAGCGCCTCTATGATCAAGAGATACGACGAGCACCAC
CAGGACCTGACCCTGCTGAAAGCTCTCGTGCGGCAGCAGCTGCCTGAGAAGTACAAAGAGATTTTCTTCG
ACCAGAGCAAGAACGGCTACGCCGGCTACATTGACGGCGGAGCCAGCCAGGAAGAGTTCTACAAGTTCAT
CAAGCCCATCCTGGAAAAGATGGACGGCACCGAGGAACTGCTCGTGAAGCTGAACAGAGAGGACCTGCTG
CGGAAGCAGCGGACCTTCGACAACGGCAGCATCCCCCACCAGATCCACCTGGGAGAGCTGCACGCCATTC
TGCGGCGGCAGGAAGATTTTTACCCATTCCTGAAGGACAACCGGGAAAAGATCGAGAAGATCCTGACCTT
CCGCATCCCCTACTACGTGGGCCCTCTGGCCAGGGGAAACAGCAGATTCGCCTGGATGACCAGAAAGAGC
GAGGAAACCATCACCCCCTGGAACTTCGAGGAAGTGGTGGACAAGGGCGCTTCCGCCCAGAGCTTCATCG
AGCGGATGACCAACTTCGATAAGAACCTGCCCAACGAGAAGGTGCTGCCCAAGCACAGCCTGCTGTACGA
GTACTTCACCGTGTATAACGAGCTGACCAAAGTGAAATACGTGACCGAGGGAATGAGAAAGCCCGCCTTC
CTGAGCGGCGAGCAGAAAAAGGCCATCGTGGACCTGCTGTTCAAGACCAACCGGAAAGTGACCGTGAAGC
AGCTGAAAGAGGACTACTTCAAGAAAATCGAGTGCTTCGACTCCGTGGAAATCTCCGGCGTGGAAGATCG
GTTCAACGCCTCCCTGGGCACATACCACGATCTGCTGAAAATTATCAAGGACAAGGACTTCCTGGACAAT
GAGGAAAACGAGGACATTCTGGAAGATATCGTGCTGACCCTGACACTGTTTGAGGACAGAGAGATGATCG
AGGAACGGCTGAAAACCTATGCCCACCTGTTCGACGACAAAGTGATGAAGCAGCTGAAGCGGCGGAGATA
CACCGGCTGGGGCAGGCTGAGCCGGAAGCTGATCAACGGCATCCGGGACAAGCAGTCCGGCAAGACAATC
CTGGATTTCCTGAAGTCCGACGGCTTCGCCAACAGAAACTTCATGCAGCTGATCCACGACGACAGCCTGA
CCTTTAAAGAGGACATCCAGAAAGCCCAGGTGTCCGGCCAGGGCGATAGCCTGCACGAGCACATTGCCAA
TCTGGCCGGCAGCCCCGCCATTAAGAAGGGCATCCTGCAGACAGTGAAGGTGGTGGACGAGCTCGTGAAA
GTGATGGGCCGGCACAAGCCCGAGAACATCGTGATCGAAATGGCCAGAGAGAACCAGACCACCCAGAAGG
GACAGAAGAACAGCCGCGAGAGAATGAAGCGGATCGAAGAGGGCATCAAAGAGCTGGGCAGCCAGATCCT
GAAAGAACACCCCGTGGAAAACACCCAGCTGCAGAACGAGAAGCTGTACCTGTACTACCTGCAGAATGGG
CGGGATATGTACGTGGACCAGGAACTGGACATCAACCGGCTGTCCGACTACGATGTGGACCATATCGTGC
CTCAGAGCTTTCTGAAGGACGACTCCATCGACAACAAGGTGCTGACCAGAAGCGACAAGAACCGGGGCAA
GAGCGACAACGTGCCCTCCGAAGAGGTCGTGAAGAAGATGAAGAACTACTGGCGGCAGCTGCTGAACGCC
AAGCTGATTACCCAGAGAAAGTTCGACAATCTGACCAAGGCCGAGAGAGGCGGCCTGAGCGAACTGGATA
AGGCCGGCTTCATCAAGAGACAGCTGGTGGAAACCCGGCAGATCACAAAGCACGTGGCACAGATCCTGGA
CTCCCGGATGAACACTAAGTACGACGAGAATGACAAGCTGATCCGGGAAGTGAAAGTGATCACCCTGAAG
TCCAAGCTGGTGTCCGATTTCCGGAAGGATTTCCAGTTTTACAAAGTGCGCGAGATCAACAACTACCACC
ACGCCCACGACGCCTACCTGAACGCCGTCGTGGGAACCGCCCTGATCAAAAAGTACCCTAAGCTGGAAAG
CGAGTTCGTGTACGGCGACTACAAGGTGTACGACGTGCGGAAGATGATCGCCAAGAGCGAGCAGGAAATC
GGCAAGGCTACCGCCAAGTACTTCTTCTACAGCAACATCATGAACTTTTTCAAGACCGAGATTACCCTGG
CCAACGGCGAGATCCGGAAGCGGCCTCTGATCGAGACAAACGGCGAAACCGGGGAGATCGTGTGGGATAA
GGGCCGGGATTTTGCCACCGTGCGGAAAGTGCTGAGCATGCCCCAAGTGAATATCGTGAAAAAGACCGAG
GTGCAGACAGGCGGCTTCAGCAAAGAGTCTATCCTGCCCAAGAGGAACAGCGATAAGCTGATCGCCAGAA
AGAAGGACTGGGACCCTAAGAAGTACGGCGGCTTCGACAGCCCCACCGTGGCCTATTCTGTGCTGGTGGT
GGCCAAAGTGGAAAAGGGCAAGTCCAAGAAACTGAAGAGTGTGAAAGAGCTGCTGGGGATCACCATCATG
GAAAGAAGCAGCTTCGAGAAGAATCCCATCGACTTTCTGGAAGCCAAGGGCTACAAAGAAGTGAAAAAGG
ACCTGATCATCAAGCTGCCTAAGTACTCCCTGTTCGAGCTGGAAAACGGCCGGAAGAGAATGCTGGCCTC
TGCCGGCGAACTGCAGAAGGGAAACGAACTGGCCCTGCCCTCCAAATATGTGAACTTCCTGTACCTGGCC
AGCCACTATGAGAAGCTGAAGGGCTCCCCCGAGGATAATGAGCAGAAACAGCTGTTTGTGGAACAGCACA
AGCACTACCTGGACGAGATCATCGAGCAGATCAGCGAGTTCTCCAAGAGAGTGATCCTGGCCGACGCTAA
TCTGGACAAAGTGCTGTCCGCCTACAACAAGCACCGGGATAAGCCCATCAGAGAGCAGGCCGAGAATATC
ATCCACCTGTTTACCCTGACCAATCTGGGAGCCCCTGCCGCCTTCAAGTACTTTGACACCACCATCGACC
GGAAGAGGTACACCAGCACCAAAGAGGTGCTGGACGCCACCCTGATCCACCAGAGCATCACCGGCCTGTA
CGAGACACGGATCGACCTGTCTCAGCTGGGAGGCGACAGCCCCAAGAAGAAGAGAAAGGTGGAGGCCAGC
TAAGAATTCCTAGAGCTCGCTGATCAGCCTCGACTGTGCCTTCTAGTTGCCAGCCATCTGTTGTTTGCCC
CTCCCCCGTGCCTTCCTTGACCCTGGAAGGTGCCACTCCCACTGTCCTTTCCTAATAAAATGAGGAAATT
GCATCGCATTGTCTGAGTAGGTGTCATTCTATTCTGGGGGGTGGGGTGGGGCAGGACAGCAAGGGGGAGG
ATTGGGAAGAGAATAGCAGGCATGCTGGGGAGCGGCCGCAGGAACCCCTAGTGATGGAGTTGGCCACTCC
CTCTCTGCGCGCTCGCTCGCTCACTGAGGCCGGGCGACCAAAGGTCGCCCGACGCCCGGGCTTTGCCCGG
GCGGCCTCAGTGAGCGAGCGAGCGCGCAGCTGCCTGCAGGGGCGCCTGATGCGGTATTTTCTCCTTACGC
ATCTGTGCGGTATTTCACACCGCATA
[142 nt withheld, positions 5907-6048]
C
[141 nt withheld, positions 6050-6190]
CCTTTGACGTTGGAGTCCACGTTCTTT
[37 nt withheld, positions 6218-6254]
ACCCTATCTCGGGCTATTCTTTTGATTTATAAGGGATTTTGCCGATTTCGGCCTATTGGTTAAAAAATGA
GCTGATTTAACAAAAATTTAACGCGAATTTTAACAAAATATTAACGTTTACAATTTTATGGTGCACTCTC
AGTACAATCTGCTCTGATGCCGCATAGTTAAGCCAGCCCCGACACCCGCCAACACCCGCTGACGCGCCCT
GACGGGCTTGTCTGCTCCCGGCATCCGCTTACAGACAAGCTGTGACCGTCTCCGGGAGCTGCATGTGTCA
GAGGTTTTCACCGTCATCACCGAAACGCGCGAGACGAAAGGGCCTCGTGATACGCCTATTTTTATAGGTT
AATGTCATGATAATAATGGTTTCTTAGACGTCAGGTGGCACTTTTCGGGGAAATGTGCGCGGAACCCCTA
TTTGTTTATTTTTCTAAATACATTCAAATATGTATCCGCTCATGAGACAATAACCCTGATAAATGCTTCA
ATAATATTGAAAAAGGAAGAGTATGAGTATTCAACATTTCCGTGTCGCCCTTATTCCCTTTTTTGCGGCA
TTTTGCCTTCCTGTTTTTGCTCACCCAGAAACGCTGGTGAAAGTAAAAGATGCTGAAGATCAGTTGGGTG
CACGAGTGGGTTACATCGAACTGGATCTCAACAGCGGTAAGATCCTTGAGAGTTTTCGCCCCGAAGAACG
TTTTCCAATGATGAGCACTTTTAAAGTTCTGCTATGTGGCGCGGTATTATCCCGTATTGACGCCGGGCAA
GAGCAACTCGGTCGCCGCATACACTATTCTCAGAATGACTTGGTTGAGTACTCACCAGTCACAGAAAAGC
ATCTTACGGATGGCATGACAGTAAGAGAATTATGCAGTGCTGCCATAACCATGAGTGATAACACTGCGGC
CAACTTACTTCTGACAACGATCGGAGGACCGAAGGAGCTAACCGCTTTTTTGCACAACATGGGGGATCAT
GTAACTCGCCTTGATCGTTGGGAACCGGAGCTGAATGAAGCCATACCAAACGACGAGCGTGACACCACGA
TGCCTGTAGCAATGGCAACAACGTTGCGCAAACTATTAACTGGCGAACTACTTACTCTAGCTTCCCGGCA
ACAATTAATAGACTGGATGGAGGCGGATAAAGTTGCAGGACCACTTCTGCGCTCGGCCCTTCCGGCTGGC
TGGTTTATTGCTGATAAATCTGGAGCCGGTGAGCGTGGAAGCCGCGGTATCATTGCAGCACTGGGGCCAG
ATGGTAAGCCCTCCCGTATCGTAGTTATCTACACGACGGGGAGTCAGGCAACTATGGATGAACGAAATAG
ACAGATCGCTGAGATAGGTGCCTCACTGATTAAGCATTGGTAACTGTCAGACCAAGTTTACTCATATATA
CTTTAGATTGATTTAAAACTTCATTTTTAATTTAAAAGGATCTAGGTGAAGATCCTTTTTGATAATCTCA
TGACCAAAATCCCTTAACGTGAGTTTTCGTTCCACTGAGCGTCAGACCCCGTAGAAAAGATCAAAGGATC
TTCTTGAGATCCTTTTTTTCTGCGCGTAATCTGCTGCTTGCAAACAAAAAAACCACCGCTACCAGCGGTG
GTTTGTTTGCCGGATCAAGAGCTACCAACTCTTTTTCCGAAGGTAACTGGCTTCAGCAGAGCGCAGATAC
CAAATACTGTCCTTCTAGTGTAGCCGTAGTTAGGCCACCACTTCAAGAACTCTGTAGCACCGCCTACATA
CCTCGCTCTGCTAATCCTGTTACCAGTGGCTGCTGCCAGTGGCGATAAGTCGTGTCTTACCGGGTTGGAC
TCAAGACGATAGTTACCGGATAAGGCGCAGCGGTCGGGCTGAACGGGGGGTTCGTGCACACAGCCCAGCT
TGGAGCGAACGACCTACACCGAACTGAGATACCTACAGCGTGAGCTATGAGAAAGCGCCACGCTTCCCGA
AGGGAGAAAGGCGGACAGGTATCCGGTAAGCGGCAGGGTCGGAACAGGAGAGCGCACGAGGGAGCTTCCA
GGGGGAAACGCCTGGTATCTTTATAGTCCTGTCGGGTTTCGCCACCTCTGACTTGAGCGTCGATTTTTGT
GATGCTCGTCAGGGGGGCGGAGCCTATGGAAAAACGCCAGCAACGCGGCCTTTTTACGGTTCCTGGCCTT
TTGCTGGCCTTTTGCTCACATGT
