Features (pLannotate 1.2.2; 18 found; start..end, strand, type, name):
      1..241     +  promoter       U6 promoter: RNA polymerase III promoter for human U6 snRNA
    289..356     +  misc_RNA       tracrRNA (fragment): trans-activating CRISPR RNA for the Streptococcus pyogenes CRISPR/Cas9 system
    363..406     +  misc_RNA       gRNA scaffold (fragment): guide RNA scaffold for the Streptococcus pyogenes CRISPR/Cas9 system
    453..738     +  enhancer       CMV enhancer: human cytomegalovirus immediate early enhancer; contains an 18-bp deletion relative to the standard CMV enhancer
    740..1016    +  promoter       chicken β-actin promoter: No description available
   1017..1244    +  intron         hybrid intron: hybrid between chicken β-actin (CBA) and minute virus of mice (MMV) introns (Gray et al., 2011)
   1265..1292    +  CDS            3xHA (fragment): three tandem HA epitope tags
   1325..3040    +  CDS            Cas9(N): N-terminal portion of Streptococcus pyogenes Cas9 (Zetsche et al., 2015)
   2927..5425    +  CDS            Cas9(C): C-terminal portion of Streptococcus pyogenes Cas9 (Zetsche et al., 2015)
   5492..5603    +  polyA_signal   bGH poly(A) signal: bovine growth hormone polyadenylation signal
   5708..5848    +  repeat_region  AAV2 ITR: inverted terminal repeat of adeno-associated virus serotype 2 inverted
   5853..5904    -  misc_feature   bom (fragment): basis of mobility region from pBR322
   5923..6378    +  rep_origin     f1 ori (sequence partly withheld): f1 bacteriophage origin of replication; arrow indicates direction of (+) strand synthesis
   6379..6428    -  misc_feature   bom (fragment): basis of mobility region from pBR322
   6530..6565    -  CDS            rop (fragment): Rop protein, which maintains plasmids at low copy number; rop
   6660..6764    +  promoter       AmpR promoter: bla
   6765..7625    +  CDS            AmpR: β-lactamase; bla; confers resistance to ampicillin, carbenicillin, and related antibiotics
   7796..8384    +  rep_origin     ori: high-copy-number ColE1/pMB1/pBR322/pUC origin of replication
>Addgene plasmid #122333 | px335-sgRNA-EF(Cas9n)-Dnmt3b-R | addgene full sequence | sequence record 238503 | Addgene NGS Result
GAGGGCCTATTTCCCATGATTCCTTCATATTTGCATATACGATACAAGGCTGTTAGAGAGATAATTGGAA
TTAATTTGACTGTAAACACAAAGATATTAGTACAAAATACGTGACGTAGAAAGTAATAATTTCTTGGGTA
GTTTGCAGTTTTAAAATTATGTTTTAAAATGGACTATCATATGCTTACCGTAACTTGAAAGTATTTCGAT
TTCTTGGCTTTATATATCTTGTGGAAAGGACGAAACACCGGGCAAAGTAGTCCTTCAAGGGTTTAAGAGC
TATGCTGGAAACAGCATAGCAAGTTTAAATAAGGCTAGTCCGTTATCAACTTGAAAAAGTGGCACCGAGT
CGGTGCTTTTTTGTTTTAGAGCTAGAAATAGCAAGTTAAAATAAGGCTAGTCCGTTTTTAGCGCGTGCGC
CAATTCTGCAGACAAATGGCTCTAGAGGTACCCGTTACATAACTTACGGTAAATGGCCCGCCTGGCTGAC
CGCCCAACGACCCCCGCCCATTGACGTCAATAGTAACGCCAATAGGGACTTTCCATTGACGTCAATGGGT
GGAGTATTTACGGTAAACTGCCCACTTGGCAGTACATCAAGTGTATCATATGCCAAGTACGCCCCCTATT
GACGTCAATGACGGTAAATGGCCCGCCTGGCATTGTGCCCAGTACATGACCTTATGGGACTTTCCTACTT
GGCAGTACATCTACGTATTAGTCATCGCTATTACCATGGTCGAGGTGAGCCCCACGTTCTGCTTCACTCT
CCCCATCTCCCCCCCCTCCCCACCCCCAATTTTGTATTTATTTATTTTTTAATTATTTTGTGCAGCGATG
GGGGCGGGGGGGGGGGGGGGCGCGCGCCAGGCGGGGCGGGGGGGGGGGGGGGGGGGGGGGGGGGGGGGGG
GGGGGGGGCGGCGGCAGCCAATCAGAGCGGCGCGCTCCGAAAGTTTCCTTTTATGGCGAGGCGGCGGCGG
CGGCGGCCCTATAAAAAGCGAAGCGCGCGGCGGGCGGGAGTCGCTGCGCGCTGCCTTCGCCCCGTGCCCC
GCTCCGCCGCCGCCTCGCGCCGCCCGCCCCGGCTCTGACTGACCGCGTTACTCCCACAGGTGAGCGGGCG
GGACGGCCCTTCTCCTCCGGGCTGTAATTAGCTGAGCAAGAGGTAAGGGTTTAAGGGATGGTTGGTTGGT
GGGGTATTAATGTTTAATTACCTGGAGCACCTGCCTGAAATCACTTTTTTTCAGGTTGGACCGGTGCCAC
CATGTACCCATACGATGTTCCAGATTACGCTTCGCCGAAGAAAAAGCGCAAGGTCGAAGCGTCCGACAAG
AAGTACAGCATCGGCCTGGCCATCGGCACCAACTCTGTGGGCTGGGCCGTGATCACCGACGAGTACAAGG
TGCCCAGCAAGAAATTCAAGGTGCTGGGCAACACCGACCGGCACAGCATCAAGAAGAACCTGATCGGAGC
CCTGCTGTTCGACAGCGGCGAAACAGCCGAGGCCACCCGGCTGAAGAGAACCGCCAGAAGAAGATACACC
AGACGGAAGAACCGGATCTGCTATCTGCAAGAGATCTTCAGCAACGAGATGGCCAAGGTGGACGACAGCT
TCTTCCACAGACTGGAAGAGTCCTTCCTGGTGGAAGAGGATAAGAAGCACGAGCGGCACCCCATCTTCGG
CAACATCGTGGACGAGGTGGCCTACCACGAGAAGTACCCCACCATCTACCACCTGAGAAAGAAACTGGTG
GACAGCACCGACAAGGCCGACCTGCGGCTGATCTATCTGGCCCTGGCCCACATGATCAAGTTCCGGGGCC
ACTTCCTGATCGAGGGCGACCTGAACCCCGACAACAGCGACGTGGACAAGCTGTTCATCCAGCTGGTGCA
GACCTACAACCAGCTGTTCGAGGAAAACCCCATCAACGCCAGCGGCGTGGACGCCAAGGCCATCCTGTCT
GCCAGACTGAGCAAGAGCAGACGGCTGGAAAATCTGATCGCCCAGCTGCCCGGCGAGAAGAAGAATGGCC
TGTTCGGCAACCTGATTGCCCTGAGCCTGGGCCTGACCCCCAACTTCAAGAGCAACTTCGACCTGGCCGA
GGATGCCAAACTGCAGCTGAGCAAGGACACCTACGACGACGACCTGGACAACCTGCTGGCCCAGATCGGC
GACCAGTACGCCGACCTGTTTCTGGCCGCCAAGAACCTGTCCGACGCCATCCTGCTGAGCGACATCCTGA
GAGTGAACACCGAGATCACCAAGGCCCCCCTGAGCGCCTCTATGATCAAGAGATACGACGAGCACCACCA
GGACCTGACCCTGCTGAAAGCTCTCGTGCGGCAGCAGCTGCCTGAGAAGTACAAAGAGATTTTCTTCGAC
CAGAGCAAGAACGGCTACGCCGGCTACATTGACGGCGGAGCCAGCCAGGAAGAGTTCTACAAGTTCATCA
AGCCCATCCTGGAAAAGATGGACGGCACCGAGGAACTGCTCGTGAAGCTGAACAGAGAGGACCTGCTGCG
GAAGCAGCGGACCTTCGACAACGGCAGCATCCCCCACCAGATCCACCTGGGAGAGCTGCACGCCATTCTG
CGGCGGCAGGAAGATTTTTACCCATTCCTGAAGGACAACCGGGAAAAGATCGAGAAGATCCTGACCTTCC
GCATCCCCTACTACGTGGGCCCTCTGGCCAGGGGAAACAGCAGATTCGCCTGGATGACCAGAAAGAGCGA
GGAAACCATCACCCCCTGGAACTTCGAGGAAGTGGTGGACAAGGGCGCTTCCGCCCAGAGCTTCATCGAG
CGGATGACCAACTTCGATAAGAACCTGCCCAACGAGAAGGTGCTGCCCAAGCACAGCCTGCTGTACGAGT
ACTTCACCGTGTATAACGAGCTGACCAAAGTGAAATACGTGACCGAGGGAATGAGAAAGCCCGCCTTCCT
GAGCGGCGAGCAGAAAAAGGCCATCGTGGACCTGCTGTTCAAGACCAACCGGAAAGTGACCGTGAAGCAG
CTGAAAGAGGACTACTTCAAGAAAATCGAGTGCTTCGACTCCGTGGAAATCTCCGGCGTGGAAGATCGGT
TCAACGCCTCCCTGGGCACATACCACGATCTGCTGAAAATTATCAAGGACAAGGACTTCCTGGACAATGA
GGAAAACGAGGACATTCTGGAAGATATCGTGCTGACCCTGACACTGTTTGAGGACAGAGAGATGATCGAG
GAACGGCTGAAAACCTATGCCCACCTGTTCGACGACAAAGTGATGAAGCAGCTGAAGCGGCGGAGATACA
CCGGCTGGGGCAGGCTGAGCCGGAAGCTGATCAACGGCATCCGGGACAAGCAGTCCGGCAAGACAATCCT
GGATTTCCTGAAGTCCGACGGCTTCGCCAACAGAAACTTCATGCAGCTGATCCACGACGACAGCCTGACC
TTTAAAGAGGACATCCAGAAAGCCCAGGTGTCCGGCCAGGGCGATAGCCTGCACGAGCACATTGCCAATC
TGGCCGGCAGCCCCGCCATTAAGAAGGGCATCCTGCAGACAGTGAAGGTGGTGGACGAGCTCGTGAAAGT
GATGGGCCGGCACAAGCCCGAGAACATCGTGATCGAAATGGCCAGAGAGAACCAGACCACCCAGAAGGGA
CAGAAGAACAGCCGCGAGAGAATGAAGCGGATCGAAGAGGGCATCAAAGAGCTGGGCAGCCAGATCCTGA
AAGAACACCCCGTGGAAAACACCCAGCTGCAGAACGAGAAGCTGTACCTGTACTACCTGCAGAATGGGCG
GGATATGTACGTGGACCAGGAACTGGACATCAACCGGCTGTCCGACTACGATGTGGACCATATCGTGCCT
CAGAGCTTTCTGAAGGACGACTCCATCGACAACAAGGTGCTGACCAGAAGCGACAAGAACCGGGGCAAGA
GCGACAACGTGCCCTCCGAAGAGGTCGTGAAGAAGATGAAGAACTACTGGCGGCAGCTGCTGAACGCCAA
GCTGATTACCCAGAGAAAGTTCGACAATCTGACCAAGGCCGAGAGAGGCGGCCTGAGCGAACTGGATAAG
GCCGGCTTCATCAAGAGACAGCTGGTGGAAACCCGGCAGATCACAAAGCACGTGGCACAGATCCTGGACT
CCCGGATGAACACTAAGTACGACGAGAATGACAAGCTGATCCGGGAAGTGAAAGTGATCACCCTGAAGTC
CAAGCTGGTGTCCGATTTCCGGAAGGATTTCCAGTTTTACAAAGTGCGCGAGATCAACAACTACCACCAC
GCCCACGACGCCTACCTGAACGCCGTCGTGGGAACCGCCCTGATCAAAAAGTACCCTAAGCTGGAAAGCG
AGTTCGTGTACGGCGACTACAAGGTGTACGACGTGCGGAAGATGATCGCCAAGAGCGAGCAGGAAATCGG
CAAGGCTACCGCCAAGTACTTCTTCTACAGCAACATCATGAACTTTTTCAAGACCGAGATTACCCTGGCC
AACGGCGAGATCCGGAAGCGGCCTCTGATCGAGACAAACGGCGAAACCGGGGAGATCGTGTGGGATAAGG
GCCGGGATTTTGCCACCGTGCGGAAAGTGCTGAGCATGCCCCAAGTGAATATCGTGAAAAAGACCGAGGT
GCAGACAGGCGGCTTCAGCAAAGAGTCTATCCTGCCCAAGAGGAACAGCGATAAGCTGATCGCCAGAAAG
AAGGACTGGGACCCTAAGAAGTACGGCGGCTTCGACAGCCCCACCGTGGCCTATTCTGTGCTGGTGGTGG
CCAAAGTGGAAAAGGGCAAGTCCAAGAAACTGAAGAGTGTGAAAGAGCTGCTGGGGATCACCATCATGGA
AAGAAGCAGCTTCGAGAAGAATCCCATCGACTTTCTGGAAGCCAAGGGCTACAAAGAAGTGAAAAAGGAC
CTGATCATCAAGCTGCCTAAGTACTCCCTGTTCGAGCTGGAAAACGGCCGGAAGAGAATGCTGGCCTCTG
CCGGCGAACTGCAGAAGGGAAACGAACTGGCCCTGCCCTCCAAATATGTGAACTTCCTGTACCTGGCCAG
CCACTATGAGAAGCTGAAGGGCTCCCCCGAGGATAATGAGCAGAAACAGCTGTTTGTGGAACAGCACAAG
CACTACCTGGACGAGATCATCGAGCAGATCAGCGAGTTCTCCAAGAGAGTGATCCTGGCCGACGCTAATC
TGGACAAAGTGCTGTCCGCCTACAACAAGCACCGGGATAAGCCCATCAGAGAGCAGGCCGAGAATATCAT
CCACCTGTTTACCCTGACCAATCTGGGAGCCCCTGCCGCCTTCAAGTACTTTGACACCACCATCGACCGG
AAGAGGTACACCAGCACCAAAGAGGTGCTGGACGCCACCCTGATCCACCAGAGCATCACCGGCCTGTACG
AGACACGGATCGACCTGTCTCAGCTGGGAGGCGACAGCCCCAAGAAGAAGAGAAAGGTGGAGGCCAGCTA
AGAATTCCTAGAGCTCGCTGATCAGCCTCGACTGTGCCTTCTAGTTGCCAGCCATCTGTTGTTTGCCCCT
CCCCCGTGCCTTCCTTGACCCTGGAAGGTGCCACTCCCACTGTCCTTTCCTAATAAAATGAGGAAATTGC
ATCGCATTGTCTGAGTAGGTGTCATTCTATTCTGGGGGGTGGGGTGGGGCAGGACAGCAAGGGGGAGGAT
TGGGAAGAGAATAGCAGGCATGCTGGGGAGCGGCCGCAGGAACCCCTAGTGATGGAGTTGGCCACTCCCT
CTCTGCGCGCTCGCTCGCTCACTGAGGCCGGGCGACCAAAGGTCGCCCGACGCCCGGGCTTTGCCCGGGC
GGCCTCAGTGAGCGAGCGAGCGCGCAGCTGCCTGCAGGGGCGCCTGATGCGGTATTTTCTCCTTACGCAT
CTGTGCGGTATTTCACACCGCATA
[95 nt withheld, positions 5905-5999]
T
[46 nt withheld, positions 6001-6046]
C
[141 nt withheld, positions 6048-6188]
CCTTTGACGTTGGAGTCCACGTTCTTT
[37 nt withheld, positions 6216-6252]
ACTCTATCTCGGGCTATTCTTTTGATTTATAAGGGATTTTGCCGATTTCGGTCTATTGGTTAAAAAATGA
GCTGATTTAACAAAAATTTAACGCGAATTTTAACAAAATATTAACGTTTACAATTTTATGGTGCACTCTC
AGTACAATCTGCTCTGATGCCGCATAGTTAAGCCAGCCCCGACACCCGCCAACACCCGCTGACGCGCCCT
GACGGGCTTGTCTGCTCCCGGCATCCGCTTACAGACAAGCTGTGACCGTCTCCGGGAGCTGCATGTGTCA
GAGGTTTTCACCGTCATCACCGAAACGCGCGAGACGAAAGGGCCTCGTGATACGCCTATTTTTATAGGTT
AATGTCATGATAATAATGGTTTCTTAGACGTCAGGTGGCACTTTTCGGGGAAATGTGCGCGGAACCCCTA
TTTGTTTATTTTTCTAAATACATTCAAATATGTATCCGCTCATGAGACAATAACCCTGATAAATGCTTCA
ATAATATTGAAAAAGGAAGAGTATGAGTATTCAACATTTCCGTGTCGCCCTTATTCCCTTTTTTGCGGCA
TTTTGCCTTCCTGTTTTTGCTCACCCAGAAACGCTGGTGAAAGTAAAAGATGCTGAAGATCAGTTGGGTG
CACGAGTGGGTTACATCGAACTGGATCTCAACAGCGGTAAGATCCTTGAGAGTTTTCGCCCCGAAGAACG
TTTTCCAATGATGAGCACTTTTAAAGTTCTGCTATGTGGCGCGGTATTATCCCGTATTGACGCCGGGCAA
GAGCAACTCGGTCGCCGCATACACTATTCTCAGAATGACTTGGTTGAGTACTCACCAGTCACAGAAAAGC
ATCTTACGGATGGCATGACAGTAAGAGAATTATGCAGTGCTGCCATAACCATGAGTGATAACACTGCGGC
CAACTTACTTCTGACAACGATCGGAGGACCGAAGGAGCTAACCGCTTTTTTGCACAACATGGGGGATCAT
GTAACTCGCCTTGATCGTTGGGAACCGGAGCTGAATGAAGCCATACCAAACGACGAGCGTGACACCACGA
TGCCTGTAGCAATGGCAACAACGTTGCGCAAACTATTAACTGGCGAACTACTTACTCTAGCTTCCCGGCA
ACAATTAATAGACTGGATGGAGGCGGATAAAGTTGCAGGACCACTTCTGCGCTCGGCCCTTCCGGCTGGC
TGGTTTATTGCTGATAAATCTGGAGCCGGTGAGCGTGGAAGCCGCGGTATCATTGCAGCACTGGGGCCAG
ATGGTAAGCCCTCCCGTATCGTAGTTATCTACACGACGGGGAGTCAGGCAACTATGGATGAACGAAATAG
ACAGATCGCTGAGATAGGTGCCTCACTGATTAAGCATTGGTAACTGTCAGACCAAGTTTACTCATATATA
CTTTAGATTGATTTAAAACTTCATTTTTAATTTAAAAGGATCTAGGTGAAGATCCTTTTTGATAATCTCA
TGACCAAAATCCCTTAACGTGAGTTTTCGTTCCACTGAGCGTCAGACCCCGTAGAAAAGATCAAAGGATC
TTCTTGAGATCCTTTTTTTCTGCGCGTAATCTGCTGCTTGCAAACAAAAAAACCACCGCTACCAGCGGTG
GTTTGTTTGCCGGATCAAGAGCTACCAACTCTTTTTCCGAAGGTAACTGGCTTCAGCAGAGCGCAGATAC
CAAATACTGTTCTTCTAGTGTAGCCGTAGTTAGGCCACCACTTCAAGAACTCTGTAGCACCGCCTACATA
CCTCGCTCTGCTAATCCTGTTACCAGTGGCTGCTGCCAGTGGCGATAAGTCGTGTCTTACCGGGTTGGAC
TCAAGACGATAGTTACCGGATAAGGCGCAGCGGTCGGGCTGAACGGGGGGTTCGTGCACACAGCCCAGCT
TGGAGCGAACGACCTACACCGAACTGAGATACCTACAGCGTGAGCTATGAGAAAGCGCCACGCTTCCCGA
AGGGAGAAAGGCGGACAGGTATCCGGTAAGCGGCAGGGTCGGAACAGGAGAGCGCACGAGGGAGCTTCCA
GGGGGAAACGCCTGGTATCTTTATAGTCCTGTCGGGTTTCGCCACCTCTGACTTGAGCGTCGATTTTTGT
GATGCTCGTCAGGGGGGCGGAGCCTATGGAAAAACGCCAGCAACGCGGCCTTTTTACGGTTCCTGGCCTT
TTGCTGGCCTTTTGCTCACATGT
